>Addgene plasmid #143371 | TFORF2499 | addgene full sequence | sequence record 392748 | Addgene NGS Result
GGCTCCGGTGCCCGTCAGTGGGCAGAGCGCACATCGCCCACAGTCCCCGAGAAGTTGGGGGGAGGGGTCG
GCAATTGAACCGGTGCCTAGAGAAGGTGGCGCGGGGTAAACTGGGAAAGTGATGTCGTGTACTGGCTCCG
CCTTTTTCCCGAGGGTGGGGGAGAACCGTATATAAGTGCAGTAGTCGCCGTGAACGTTCTTTTTCGCAAC
GGGTTTGCCGCCAGAACACAGGTAAGTGCCGTGTGTGGTTCCCGCGGGCCTGGCCTCTTTACGGGTTATG
GCCCTTGCGTGCCTTGAATTACTTCCACCTGGCTGCAGTACGTGATTCTTGATCCCGAGCTTCGGGTTGG
AAGTGGGTGGGAGAGTTCGAGGCCTTGCGCTTAAGGAGCCCCTTCGCCTCGTGCTTGAGTTGAGGCCTGG
CCTGGGCGCTGGGGCCGCCGCGTGCGAATCTGGTGGCACCTTCGCGCCTGTCTCGCTGCTTTCGATAAGT
CTCTAGCCATTTAAAATTTTTGATGACCTGCTGCGACGCTTTTTTTCTGGCAAGATAGTCTTGTAAATGC
GGGCCAAGATCTGCACACTGGTATTTCGGTTTTTGGGGCCGCGGGCGGCGACGGGGCCCGTGCGTCCCAG
CGCACATGTTCGGCGAGGCGGGGCCTGCGAGCGCGGCCACCGAGAATCGGACGGGGGTAGTCTCAAGCTG
GCCGGCCTGCTCTGGTGCCTGGCCTCGCGCCGCCGTGTATCGCCCCGCCCTGGGCGGCAAGGCTGGCCCG
GTCGGCACCAGTTGCGTGAGCGGAAAGATGGCCGCTTCCCGGCCCTGCTGCAGGGAGCTCAAAATGGAGG
ACGCGGCGCTCGGGAGAGCGGGCGGGTGAGTCACCCACACAAAGGAAAAGGGCCTTTCCGTCCTCAGCCG
TCGCTTCATGTGACTCCACGGAGTACCGGGCGCCGTCCAGGCACCTCGATTAGTTCTCGAGCTTTTGGAG
TACGTCGTCTTTAGGTTGGGGGGAGGGGTTTTATGCGATGGAGTTTCCCCACACTGAGTGGGTGGAGACT
GAAGTTAGGCCAGCTTGGCACTTGATGTAATTCTCCTTGGAATTTGCCCTTTTTGAGTTTGGATCTTGGT
TCATTCTCAAGCCTCAGACAGTGGTTCAAAGTTTTTTTCTTCCATTTCAGGTGTCGTGAGGCTAGCACCG
CCACCATGAACAATAACTTCTGCCGGGCTCTGGTGGACCGGAGGCCTCTGGGGCCCCCCAGCTGCATGCA
GCTGGGCGTCATGCCCCCTCCCCGGCAGGCGCCCCTGCCCCCCGCCGAGCCCCTGGGCAACGTGCCCTTC
CTGCTGTACCCGGGCCCAGCAGAGCCGCCCTACTACGACGCCTATGCGGGGGTGTTCCCCTACGTGCCCT
TCCCCGGCGCCTTCGGGGTCTACGAATACCCCTTCGAGCCAGCCTTCATCCAGAAGCGCAACGAGCGCGA
GAGGCAGCGAGTCAAGTGCGTCAACGAGGGCTACGCTCGCCTCCGCGGCCACCTCCCCGGCGCCCTGGCT
GAGAAGCGACTCAGCAAGGTGGAGACGCTGCGCGCCGCCATCCGCTACATAAAGTACCTGCAAGAGCTGC
TGAGCTCGGCCCCCGACGGCTCGACGCCCCCCGCTTCCCGCGGCCTCCCGGGCACCGGGCCCTGCCCCGC
GCCGCCCGCCACCCCCCGTCCCGACCGCCCTGGCGACGGCGAGGCCCGGGCGCCCTCCTCCCTGGTGCCG
GAGTCATCCGAGTCCTCCTGCTTCTCCCCGTCGCCTTTCTTGGAGTCGGAGGAATCCTGGCATTAGTAAT
GAACTAGTCCGTAACTTGAAAGTATTTCGATTTCTTGGCTTTATATATCTTGTGGAAAGGACGACATTAG
ATGTTGACTGATCCGCGCACGCGTTAAGTCGACAATCAACCTCTGGATTACAAAATTTGTGAAAGATTGA
CTGGTATTCTTAACTATGTTGCTCCTTTTACGCTATGTGGATACGCTGCTTTAATGCCTTTGTATCATGC
TATTGCTTCCCGTATGGCTTTCATTTTCTCCTCCTTGTATAAATCCTGGTTGCTGTCTCTTTATGAGGAG
TTGTGGCCCGTTGTCAGGCAACGTGGCGTGGTGTGCACTGTGTTTGCTGACGCAACCCCCACTGGTTGGG
GCATTGCCACCACCTGTCAGCTCCTTTCCGGGACTTTCGCTTTCCCCCTCCCTATTGCCACGGCGGAACT
CATCGCCGCCTGCCTTGCCCGCTGCTGGACAGGGGCTCGGCTGTTGGGCACTGACAATTCCGTGGTGTTG
TCGGGGAAATCATCGTCCTTTCCTTGGCTGCTCGCCTGTGTTGCCACCTGGATTCTGCGCGGGACGTCCT
TCTGCTACGTCCCTTCGGCCCTCAATCCAGCGGACCTTCCTTCCCGCGGCCTGCTGCCGGCTCTGCGGCC
TCTTCCGCGTCTTCGCCTTCGCCCTCAGACGAGTCGGATCTCCCTTTGGGCCGCCTCCCCGCGTCGACTT
TAAGACCAATGACTTACAAGGCAGCTGTAGATCTTAGCCACTTTTTAAAAGAAAAGGGGGGACTGGAAGG
GCTAATTCACTCCCAACGAAGACAAGATCTGCTTTTTGCTTGTACTGGGTCTCTCTGGTTAGACCAGATC
TGAGCCTGGGAGCTCTCTGGCTAACTAGGGAACCCACTGCTTAAGCCTCAATAAAGCTTGCCTTGAGTGC
TTCAAGTAGTGTGTGCCCGTCTGTTGTGTGACTCTGGTAACTAGAGATCCCTCAGACCCTTTTAGTCAGT
GTGGAAAATCTCTAGCAGTACGTATAGTAGTTCATGTCATCTTATTATTCAGTATTTATAACTTGCAAAG
AAATGAATATCAGAGAGTGAGAGGAACTTGTTTATTGCAGCTTATAATGGTTACAAATAAAGCAATAGCA
TCACAAATTTCACAAATAAAGCATTTTTTTCACTGCATTCTAGTTGTGGTTTGTCCAAACTCATCAATGT
ATCTTATCATGTCTGGCTCTAGCTATCCCGCCCCTAACTCCGCCCATCCCGCCCCTAACTCCGCCCAGTT
CCGCCCATTCTCCGCCCCATGGCTGACTAATTTTTTTTATTTATGCAGAGGCCGAGGCCGCCTCGGCCTC
TGAGCTATTCCAGAAGTAGTGAGGAGGCTTTTTTGGAGGCCTAGGGACGTACCCAATTCGCCCTATAGTG
AGTCGTATTACGCGCGCTCACTGGCCGTCGTTTTACAACGTCGTGACTGGGAAAACCCTGGCGTTACCCA
ACTTAATCGCCTTGCAGCACATCCCCCTTTCGCCAGCTGGCGTAATAGCGAAGAGGCCCGCACCGATCGC
CCTTCCCAACAGTTGCGCAGCCTGAATGGCGAATGGG
[124 nt withheld, positions 3398-3521]
C
[91 nt withheld, positions 3523-3613]
A
[49 nt withheld, positions 3615-3663]
CCTTTGACGTTGGAGTCCACGTTCTTT
[37 nt withheld, positions 3691-3727]
ACCCTATCTCGGTCTATTCTTTTGATTTATAAGGGATTTTGCCGATTTCGGCCTATTGGTTAAAAAATGA
GCTGATTTAACAAAAATTTAACGCGAATTTTAACAAAATATTAACGCTTACAATTTAGGTGGCACTTTTC
GGGGAAATGTGCGCGGAACCCCTATTTGTTTATTTTTCTAAATACATTCAAATATGTATCCGCTCATGAG
ACAATAACCCTGATAAATGCTTCAATAATATTGAAAAAGGAAGAGTATGAGTATTCAACATTTCCGTGTC
GCCCTTATTCCCTTTTTTGCGGCATTTTGCCTTCCTGTTTTTGCTCACCCAGAAACGCTGGTGAAAGTAA
AAGATGCTGAAGATCAGTTGGGTGCACGAGTGGGTTACATCGAACTGGATCTCAACAGCGGTAAGATCCT
TGAGAGTTTTCGCCCCGAAGAACGTTTTCCAATGATGAGCACTTTTAAAGTTCTGCTATGTGGCGCGGTA
TTATCCCGTATTGACGCCGGGCAAGAGCAACTCGGTCGCCGCATACACTATTCTCAGAATGACTTGGTTG
AGTACTCACCAGTCACAGAAAAGCATCTTACGGATGGCATGACAGTAAGAGAATTATGCAGTGCTGCCAT
AACCATGAGTGATAACACTGCGGCCAACTTACTTCTGACAACGATCGGAGGACCGAAGGAGCTAACCGCT
TTTTTGCACAACATGGGGGATCATGTAACTCGCCTTGATCGTTGGGAACCGGAGCTGAATGAAGCCATAC
CAAACGACGAGCGTGACACCACGATGCCTGTAGCAATGGCAACAACGTTGCGCAAACTATTAACTGGCGA
ACTACTTACTCTAGCTTCCCGGCAACAATTAATAGACTGGATGGAGGCGGATAAAGTTGCAGGACCACTT
CTGCGCTCGGCCCTTCCGGCTGGCTGGTTTATTGCTGATAAATCTGGAGCCGGTGAGCGTGGGTCTCGCG
GTATCATTGCAGCACTGGGGCCAGATGGTAAGCCCTCCCGTATCGTAGTTATCTACACGACGGGGAGTCA
GGCAACTATGGATGAACGAAATAGACAGATCGCTGAGATAGGTGCCTCACTGATTAAGCATTGGTAACTG
TCAGACCAAGTTTACTCATATATACTTTAGATTGATTTAAAACTTCATTTTTAATTTAAAAGGATCTAGG
TGAAGATCCTTTTTGATAATCTCATGACCAAAATCCCTTAACGTGAGTTTTCGTTCCACTGAGCGTCAGA
CCCCGTAGAAAAGATCAAAGGATCTTCTTGAGATCCTTTTTTTCTGCGCGTAATCTGCTGCTTGCAAACA
AAAAAACCACCGCTACCAGCGGTGGTTTGTTTGCCGGATCAAGAGCTACCAACTCTTTTTCCGAAGGTAA
CTGGCTTCAGCAGAGCGCAGATACCAAATACTGTTCTTCTAGTGTAGCCGTAGTTAGGCCACCACTTCAA
GAACTCTGTAGCACCGCCTACATACCTCGCTCTGCTAATCCTGTTACCAGTGGCTGCTGCCAGTGGCGAT
AAGTCGTGTCTTACCGGGTTGGACTCAAGACGATAGTTACCGGATAAGGCGCAGCGGTCGGGCTGAACGG
GGGGTTCGTGCACACAGCCCAGCTTGGAGCGAACGACCTACACCGAACTGAGATACCTACAGCGTGAGCT
ATGAGAAAGCGCCACGCTTCCCGAAGGGAGAAAGGCGGACAGGTATCCGGTAAGCGGCAGGGTCGGAACA
GGAGAGCGCACGAGGGAGCTTCCAGGGGGAAACGCCTGGTATCTTTATAGTCCTGTCGGGTTTCGCCACC
TCTGACTTGAGCGTCGATTTTTGTGATGCTCGTCAGGGGGGCGGAGCCTATGGAAAAACGCCAGCAACGC
GGCCTTTTTACGGTTCCTGGCCTTTTGCTGGCCTTTTGCTCACATGTTCTTTCCTGCGTTATCCCCTGAT
TCTGTGGATAACCGTATTACCGCCTTTGAGTGAGCTGATACCGCTCGCCGCAGCCGAACGACCGAGCGCA
GCGAGTCAGTGAGCGAGGAAGCGGAAGAGCGCCCAATACGCAAACCGCCTCTCCCCGCGCGTTGGCCGAT
TCATTAATGCAGCTGGCACGACAGGTTTCCCGACTGGAAAGCGGGCAGTGAGCGCAACGCAATTAATGTG
AGTTAGCTCACTCATTAGGCACCCCAGGCTTTACACTTTATGCTTCCGGCTCGTATGTTGTGTGGAATTG
TGAGCGGATAACAATTTCACACAGGAAACAGCTATGACCATGATTACGCCAAGCGCGCAATTAACCCTCA
CTAAAGGGAACAAAAGCTGGAGCTGCAAGCTTAATGTAGTCTTATGCAATACTCTTGTAGTCTTGCAACA
TGGTAACGATGAGTTAGCAACATGCCTTACAAGGAGAGAAAAAGCACCGTGCATGCCGATTGGTGGAAGT
AAGGTGGTACGATCGTGCCTTATTAGGAAGGCAACAGACGGGTCTGACATGGATTGGACGAACCACTGAA
TTGCCGCATTGCAGAGATATTGTATTTAAGTGCCTAGCTCGATACATAAACGGGTCTCTCTGGTTAGACC
AGATCTGAGCCTGGGAGCTCTCTGGCTAACTAGGGAACCCACTGCTTAAGCCTCAATAAAGCTTGCCTTG
AGTGCTTCAAGTAGTGTGTGCCCGTCTGTTGTGTGACTCTGGTAACTAGAGATCCCTCAGACCCTTTTAG
TCAGTGTGGAAAATCTCTAGCAGTGGCGCCCGAACAGGGACTTGAAAGCGAAAGGGAAACCAGAGGAGCT
CTCTCGACGCAGGACTCGGCTTGCTGAAGCGCGCACGGCAAGAGGCGAGGGGCGGCGACTGGTGAGTACG
CCAAAAATTTTGACTAGCGGAGGCTAGAAGGAGAGAGATGGGTGCGAGAGCGTCAGTATTAAGCGGGGGA
GAATTAGATCGCGATGGGAAAAAATTCGGTTAAGGCCAGGGGGAAAGAAAAAATATAAATTAAAACATAT
AGTATGGGCAAGCAGGGAGCTAGAACGATTCGCAGTTAATCCTGGCCTGTTAGAAACATCAGAAGGCTGT
AGACAAATACTGGGACAGCTACAACCATCCCTTCAGACAGGATCAGAAGAACTTAGATCATTATATAATA
CAGTAGCAACCCTCTATTGTGTGCATCAAAGGATAGAGATAAAAGACACCAAGGAAGCTTTAGACAAGAT
AGAGGAAGAGCAAAACAAAAGTAAGACCACCGCACAGCAAGCGGCCGCTGATCTTCAGACCTGGAGGAGG
AGATATGAGGGACAATTGGAGAAGTGAATTATATAAATATAAAGTAGTAAAAATTGAACCATTAGGAGTA
GCACCCACCAAGGCAAAGAGAAGAGTGGTGCAGAGAGAAAAAAGAGCAGTGGGAATAGGAGCTTTGTTCC
TTGGGTTCTTGGGAGCAGCAGGAAGCACTATGGGCGCAGCGTCAATGACGCTGACGGTACAGGCCAGACA
ATTATTGTCTGGTATAGTGCAGCAGCAGAACAATTTGCTGAGGGCTATTGAGGCGCAACAGCATCTGTTG
CAACTCACAGTCTGGGGCATCAAGCAGCTCCAGGCAAGAATCCTGGCTGTGGAAAGATACCTAAAGGATC
AACAGCTCCTGGGGATTTGGGGTTGCTCTGGAAAACTCATTTGCACCACTGCTGTGCCTTGGAATGCTAG
TTGGAGTAATAAATCTCTGGAACAGATTTGGAATCACACGACCTGGATGGAGTGGGACAGAGAAATTAAC
AATTACACAAGCTTAATACACTCCTTAATTGAAGAATCGCAAAACCAGCAAGAAAAGAATGAACAAGAAT
TATTGGAATTAGATAAATGGGCAAGTTTGTGGAATTGGTTTAACATAACAAATTGGCTGTGGTATATAAA
ATTATTCATAATGATAGTAGGAGGCTTGGTAGGTTTAAGAATAGTTTTTGCTGTACTTTCTATAGTGAAT
AGAGTTAGGCAGGGATATTCACCATTATCGTTTCAGACCCACCTCCCAACCCCGAGGGGACCCATGCATT
GCATCTCAATTAGTCAGCAACCAGGTGTGGAAAGTCCCCAGGCTCCCCAGCAGGCAGAAGTATGCAAAGC
ATGCGTCTCAATTAGTCAGCAACCATAGTCCCGCCCCTAACTCCGCCCATCCCGCCCCTAACTCCGCCCA
GTTCCGCCCATTCTCCGCCCCATGGCTGACTAATTTTTTTTATTTATGCAGAGGCCGAGGCCGCCTCGGC
CTCTGAGCTATTCCAGAAGTAGTGAGGAGGCTTTTTTGGAGGCCTAGGCTTTTGCAAAAAGCTTTCTAGA
GGTACCACCGGAGCTTACCATGACCGAGTACAAGCCCACGGTGCGCCTCGCCACCCGCGACGACGTCCCC
AGGGCCGTACGCACCCTCGCCGCCGCGTTCGCCGACTACCCCGCCACGCGCCACACCGTCGATCCGGACC
GCCACATCGAGCGGGTCACCGAGCTGCAAGAACTCTTCCTCACGCGCGTCGGGCTCGACATCGGCAAGGT
GTGGGTCGCGGACGACGGCGCCGCCGTGGCGGTCTGGACCACGCCGGAGAGCGTCGAAGCGGGGGCGGTG
TTCGCCGAGATCGGCCCGCGCATGGCCGAGTTGAGCGGTTCCCGGCTGGCCGCGCAGCAACAGATGGAAG
GCCTCCTGGCGCCGCACCGGCCCAAGGAGCCCGCGTGGTTCCTGGCCACCGTCGGCGTCTCGCCCGACCA
CCAGGGCAAGGGTCTGGGCAGCGCCGTCGTGCTCCCCGGAGTGGAGGCGGCCGAGCGCGCCGGGGTGCCC
GCCTTCCTGGAGACCTCCGCGCCCCGCAACCTCCCCTTCTACGAGCGGCTCGGCTTCACCGTCACCGCCG
ACGTCGAGGTGCCCGAAGGACCGCGCACCTGGTGCATGACCCGCAAGCCCGGTGCCAGTTAACGAATTCT
AGATCTTGAGACAAATGGCAGTATTCATCCACAATTTTAAAAGAAAAGGGGGGATTGGGGGGTACAGTGC
AGGGGAAAGAATAGTAGACATAATAGCAACAGACATACAAACTAAAGAATTACAAAAACAAATTACAAAA
ATTCAAAATTTTCGGGTTTATTACAGGGACAGCAGAGATCCACTTTGGCGCCGGCTCGAGGCCTGCAGGT
GCAAAGATGGATAAAGTTTTAAACAGAGAGGAATCTTTGCAGCTAATGGACCTTCTAGGTCTTGAAAGGA
GTGGGAATT
Features (pLannotate 1.2.2; 31 found; start..end, strand, type, name):
      1..1179    +  promoter       EF-1α promoter: strong constitutive promoter for human elongation factor EF-1α
   1391..1804    +  CDS            ASCL4 (fragment): ASCL4_HUMAN - Also known as BHLHA44, HASH4. Experimental evidence at protein level: Swiss-Prot protein existence level 1. Could be a transcriptional regulator involved in skin development. From Homo sapiens (Human).
   1829..1882    +  promoter       U6 promoter (fragment): RNA polymerase III promoter for human U6 snRNA
   1924..2512    +  misc_feature   WPRE: woodchuck hepatitis virus posttranscriptional regulatory element
   2563..2582    +  misc_feature   cPPT/CTS (fragment): central polypurine tract and central termination sequence of HIV-1
   2584..2817    +  LTR            3' LTR (ΔU3): self-inactivating 3' long terminal repeat (LTR) from HIV-1
   2895..3016    +  polyA_signal   SV40 poly(A) signal: SV40 polyadenylation signal
   3056..3191    +  rep_origin     SV40 ori: SV40 origin of replication
   3212..3230    -  promoter       T7 promoter: promoter for bacteriophage T7 RNA polymerase
   3238..3393    +  CDS            lacZα (fragment): LacZα fragment of β-galactosidase; lacZ fragment
   3398..3826    +  rep_origin     f1 ori (sequence partly withheld): f1 bacteriophage origin of replication; arrow indicates direction of (+) strand synthesis
   3879..3983    +  promoter       AmpR promoter: bla
   3984..4844    +  CDS            AmpR: β-lactamase; bla; confers resistance to ampicillin, carbenicillin, and related antibiotics
   5015..5603    +  rep_origin     ori: high-copy-number ColE1/pMB1/pBR322/pUC origin of replication
   5786..5878    +  CDS            lacI (fragment): lac repressor; lacI; The lac repressor binds to the lac operator to inhibit transcription in E. coli. This inhibition can be relieved by adding lactose or isopropyl-β-D-thiogalactopyranoside (IPTG).
   5891..5912    +  protein_bind   CAP binding site: CAP binding activates transcription in the presence of cAMP. E. coli catabolite activator protein
   5927..5957    +  promoter       lac promoter: promoter for the E. coli lac operon
   5965..5981    +  protein_bind   lac operator: The lac repressor binds to the lac operator to inhibit transcription in E. coli. This inhibition can be relieved by adding lactose or isopropyl-β-D-thiogalactopyranoside (IPTG). lac repressor encoded by lacI
   6026..6044    +  promoter       T3 promoter: promoter for bacteriophage T3 RNA polymerase
   6072..6298    +  promoter       RSV promoter: Rous sarcoma virus enhancer/promoter
   6299..6479    +  LTR            5' LTR (truncated): truncated 5' long terminal repeat (LTR) from HIV-1
   6526..6651    +  misc_feature   HIV-1 Ψ: packaging signal of human immunodeficiency virus type 1
   6635..6998    +  CDS            HIV-1 gag (fragment): gag protein from human immunodeficiency virus 1; gag
   7144..7377    +  misc_feature   RRE: The Rev response element (RRE) of HIV-1 allows for Rev-dependent mRNA export from the nucleus to the cytoplasm.
   7754..7780    +  CDS            Rev (fragment): human immunodeficiency virus 1 (HIV-1) Rev protein; rev; enhances nuclear export of unspliced and incompletely spliced viral mRNAs
   7787..7810    +  promoter       SV40 promoter (fragment): SV40 early promoter
   7811..7882    +  promoter       SV40 promoter (fragment): SV40 enhancer and early promoter
   7906..8041    +  rep_origin     SV40 ori: SV40 origin of replication
   8087..8683    +  CDS            PuroR (fragment): puromycin N-acetyltransferase; pac from Streptomyces; confers resistance to puromycin
   8732..8849    +  misc_feature   cPPT/CTS: central polypurine tract and central termination sequence of HIV-1
   8914..8980    +  CDS            small t antigen (fragment): SV40 (simian virus 40) small t antigen
