[The description below was written by a language model from this plasmid's Addgene catalogue record and pLannotate feature annotations shown in this document.]
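Description:
TFORF2499 is a third-generation-style, self-inactivating lentiviral expression plasmid built on the pLX_TRC317 backbone. It belongs to a barcoded library of human transcription factor open reading frames. It is propagated in E. coli through a high-copy ColE1/pUC-type origin with ampicillin selection (AmpR), and it also carries an f1 origin. Leftover cloning-vector elements are present too, including lac promoter/operator sequences, a lacZα fragment and T7/T3 promoters. The depositor warns that the plasmid can recombine, which is common for LTR-containing vectors.

The viral cassette begins with an RSV promoter driving a truncated HIV-1 5' LTR. This is followed by the Ψ packaging signal with a partial gag sequence, the RRE for Rev-dependent nuclear export, and a cPPT/CTS. It ends in a ΔU3 3' LTR that inactivates LTR promoter activity after integration, with an SV40 poly(A) signal downstream. Within the provirus, an SV40 early promoter drives puromycin N-acetyltransferase for selection of transduced mammalian cells. The EF-1α promoter separately drives the human ASCL5 ORF (bHLHa47), and a WPRE downstream enhances transcript expression. The automated annotation labels the ORF region as an ASCL4 fragment. This most likely reflects homology between related achaete-scute bHLH family members, since the catalogue entry gives ASCL5 as the insert. The unique 24-bp barcode described for the collection is not annotated in the feature table. A short U6 promoter fragment sits between the ORF and the WPRE.

The construct is intended for lentiviral overexpression of ASCL5, either individually or in pooled transcription factor screens. In pooled screens, sequencing the barcode identifies which factor each cell received, for example in directed differentiation studies.
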