Addgene plasmid #143371: TFORF2499
Purpose: Lentiviral vector for overexpressing transcription factor ORFs with unique 24-bp barcodes. Barcodes facilitate identification of transcription factors in pooled screens.
Depositing lab: Feng Zhang. Depositing organization: Broad Institute. Publication: A transcription factor atlas of directed differentiation. Joung J, Ma S, Tay T, Geiger-Schuller KR, Kirchgatterer PC, Verdine VK, Guo B, Arias-Garcia MA, Allen WE, Singh A, Kuksenko O, Abudayyeh OO, Gootenberg JS, Fu Z, Macrae RK, Buenrostro JD, Regev A, Zhang F. Cell. 2023 Jan 5;186(1):209-229.e26. doi: 10.1016/j.cell.2022.11.026. PubMed 36608654.
Backbone
  Vector backbone: pLX_TRC317
  Backbone manufacturer: Broad Institute Genetic Perturbation Platform
  Backbone size w/o insert (bp): 8264
  Vector type: Mammalian Expression, Lentiviral
  Selectable markers: Puromycin
Growth in bacteria
  Bacterial resistance: Ampicillin, 100 μg/mL
  Growth temperature: 37°C
  Growth strain: NEB Stable
  Copy number: High Copy
Gene/Insert
  Gene/Insert name: ASCL5
  Species: H. sapiens (human)
  Insert size (bp): 722
  Entrez Gene: ASCL5 (a.k.a. bHLHa47)
  Promoter: EF1a
  Cloning method: Unknown
  Sequencing primers: 5′ GGGTGGAGACTGAAGTTAGGCCAG; 3′ CACATAGCGTAAAAGGAGCAACATAG
Terms and licenses: Academic/Nonprofit Terms; Industry Terms: Not Available to Industry
Depositor comments: NM_001270601,ENST00000458416,ENST00000449188 . The transcription factor ORF portion of this plasmid was synthesized by Genewiz. Please test multiple small colonies in case of plasmid recombination. To make this collection available in a timely manner, a portion of this collection was not fully sequenced by Addgene. If an Addgene verified full plasmid sequence is not available, please contact us prior to placing an order to request the full sequence.
How to cite: TFORF2499 was a gift from Feng Zhang (Addgene plasmid # 143371 ; http://n2t.net/addgene:143371 ; RRID:Addgene_143371)
