>Addgene plasmid #143371 | TFORF2499 | depositor partial sequence | sequence record 282251 | Insert
ACCGCCACCATGAACAATAACTTCTGCCGGGCTCTGGTGGACCGGAGGCCTCTGGGGCCCCCCAGCTGCA
TGCAGCTGGGCGTCATGCCCCCTCCCCGGCAGGCGCCCCTGCCCCCCGCCGAGCCCCTGGGCAACGTGCC
CTTCCTGCTGTACCCGGGCCCAGCAGAGCCGCCCTACTACGACGCCTATGCGGGGGTGTTCCCCTACGTG
CCCTTCCCCGGCGCCTTCGGGGTCTACGAATACCCCTTCGAGCCAGCCTTCATCCAGAAGCGCAACGAGC
GCGAGAGGCAGCGAGTCAAGTGCGTCAACGAGGGCTACGCTCGCCTCCGCGGCCACCTCCCCGGCGCCCT
GGCTGAGAAGCGACTCAGCAAGGTGGAGACGCTGCGCGCCGCCATCCGCTACATAAAGTACCTGCAAGAG
CTGCTGAGCTCGGCCCCCGACGGCTCGACGCCCCCCGCTTCCCGCGGCCTCCCGGGCACCGGGCCCTGCC
CCGCGCCGCCCGCCACCCCCCGTCCCGACCGCCCTGGCGACGGCGAGGCCCGGGCGCCCTCCTCCCTGGT
GCCGGAGTCATCCGAGTCCTCCTGCTTCTCCCCGTCGCCTTTCTTGGAGTCGGAGGAATCCTGGCATTAG
TAATGAACTAGTCCGTAACTTGAAAGTATTTCGATTTCTTGGCTTTATATATCTTGTGGAAAGGACGACA
TTAGATGTTGACTGATCCGCGC
