>Addgene plasmid #143371 | TFORF2499 | depositor partial sequence | sequence record 282252 | Barcode
CATTAGATGTTGACTGATCCGCGC
